Addgene plasmid #203961: pMRMTK-clo10
Purpose: Cloning plasmid containing the erythromycin resistance gene insert
Depositing lab: Nathan Crook. Depositing organization: North Carolina State University. Publication: Engineering the Maize Root Microbiome: A Rapid MoClo Toolkit and Identification of Potential Bacterial Chassis for Studying Plant-Microbe Interactions. van Schaik J, Li Z, Cheadle J, Crook N. ACS Synth Biol. 2023 Oct 20;12(10):3030-3040. doi: 10.1021/acssynbio.3c00371. Epub 2023 Sep 15. PubMed 37712562.
Backbone
  Vector backbone: R6Kγ origin of replication and oriT
  Backbone size w/o insert (bp): 863
  Total vector size (bp): 2637
  Vector type: Plant Expression
Growth in bacteria
  Bacterial resistance: Erythromycin, 200 μg/mL
  Growth temperature: 37°C
  Growth strain: Pir1
  Copy number: Low Copy
Gene/Insert
  Gene/Insert name: Erythromycin Resistance Gene
  Insert size (bp): 1774
  Promoter: N/A
  Cloning method: Restriction Enzyme; 5′ cloning site BsaI (not destroyed); 3′ cloning site BsaI (not destroyed)
  Sequencing primers: 5′ CTCAACGCTAGTAGTGGATTTAATCCCTAAT; 3′ GTCAGCACGAACACGAACCGTC
Terms and licenses: Academic/Nonprofit Terms; Industry Terms: Not Available to Industry
Depositor comments: Please visit https://www.biorxiv.org/content/10.1101/2023.06.05.543168v1 for bioRxiv preprint.
How to cite: pMRMTK-clo10 was a gift from Nathan Crook (Addgene plasmid # 203961 ; http://n2t.net/addgene:203961 ; RRID:Addgene_203961)
