[The description below was written by a language model from this plasmid's Addgene catalogue record and pLannotate feature annotations shown in this document.]
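Description:
pMRMTK-clo10 is a small (about 2.6 kb) cloning plasmid from a modular (MoClo/Golden Gate style) toolkit built for engineering maize root microbiome bacteria. It serves as the part-storage vector for an erythromycin resistance module. The minimal backbone of roughly 860 bp consists of an R6K γ origin of replication and an incP origin of transfer. The γ origin fires only when the R6K initiator protein pi is supplied in trans, so the plasmid is maintained in pir-expressing E. coli such as the listed Pir1 strain and cannot replicate on its own in hosts lacking pi. The oriT, flanked by two short annotated traJ fragments, allows the DNA to be mobilised by conjugation when transfer functions are provided by a helper. A T7Te transcription terminator sits just downstream of the origin. The record lists the plasmid as low copy, and although it is catalogued under plant expression, no plant regulatory elements are annotated.

The insert of about 1.8 kb carries an erm coding sequence matching a Streptococcus pneumoniae 23S rRNA adenine dimethylase, which reduces ribosome affinity for macrolide, lincosamide and streptogramin B antibiotics. This gene doubles as the plasmid's own selection marker, since erythromycin is the only recorded resistance. No promoter is stated for the insert, and none is annotated. A copR fragment related to the copy-control gene of plasmid pIP501 is also detected across the sequence origin, probably carried along with the source DNA of the resistance cassette. The insert is bounded by retained BsaI sites, so the cassette can be released by Type IIS digestion and assembled with other toolkit parts into conjugatable vectors for root-associated bacteria.
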