Features (pLannotate 1.2.2; 7 found; start..end, strand, type, name):
    449..1183    -  CDS            erm: ERM_STREE - Experimental evidence at protein level: Swiss-Prot protein existence level 1. This protein produces a dimethylation of the adenine residue at position 2085 in 23S rRNA, resulting in reduced affinity between ribosomes and macrolide-lincosamide-streptogramin B antibiotics. From Streptococcus pneumoniae.
   1808..1917    +  oriT           oriT: incP origin of transfer
   1950..1995    +  CDS            traJ (fragment): oriT-recognizing protein; traJ
   2023..2068    +  CDS            traJ (fragment): oriT-recognizing protein; traJ
   2105..2493    +  rep_origin     R6K γ ori: γ replication origin from E. coli plasmid R6K; requires the R6K initiator protein pi for replication
   2516..2543    +  terminator     T7Te terminator: phage T7 early transcription terminator
   2563..120     -  CDS            copR (fragment) (across the origin): COPR_STRAG - Protein predicted: Swiss-Prot protein existence level 4. Involved in copy control of plasmid pIP501. From Streptococcus agalactiae.
>Addgene plasmid #203961 | pMRMTK-clo10 | addgene full sequence | sequence record 404755 | Addgene NGS Result
TGATTTTCCTGATTCTATTCGTGAATAATTTGATCTACTCATTTCTAATTCTTGGGAGAATTTTTCTTTT
TATTTGGTACCTCTCATCTTTTTTAAGCTTTCTCTAAATGCTAGTTCCAAGTTTCTCCCCCCTCTTTTTG
TGTAATAAAATTCACGCTTTATTTAAATTATAGCTTTTAATATCTTAATAAACAAGTGATTAATCACTTG
TGATTTGTGATTAATCACTTGTGATTTGTGATTATTCCAAAAGTAGGTAATTTCACCAACCTTTTTCAAA
AGTTTTTATCGACGATTATTGGACTGGATCGTGTTTCCTAAAGCGATTCTAAGCGCTAGGGACCTCTTTA
GCTCCTTGGAAGCTGTCAGTAGTATACCTAATAATTTATCTACATTCCCTTTAGTAACGTGTAACTTTCC
AAATTTACAAAAGCGACTCATAGAATTATTTCCTCCCGTTAAATAATAGATAACTATTAAAAATAGACAA
TACTTGCTCATAAGTAACGGTACTTAAATTGTTTACTTTGGCGTGTTTCATTGCTTGATGAAACTGATTT
TTAGTAAACAGTTGACGATATTCTCGATTGACCCATTTTGAAACAAAGTACGTATATAGCTTCCAATATT
TATCTGGAACATCTGTGGTATGGCGGGTAAGTTTTATTAAGACACTGTTTACTTTTGGTTTAGGATGAAA
GCATTCCGCTGGCAGCTTAAGCAATTGCTGAATCGAGACTTGAGTGTGCAAGAGCAACCCTAGTGTTCGG
TGAATATCCAAGGTACGCTTGTAGAATCCTTCTTCAACAATCAGATAGATGTCAGACGCATGGCTTTCAA
AAACCACTTTTTTAATAATTTGTGTGCTTAAATGGTAAGGAATACTCCCAACAATTTTATACCTCTGTTT
GTTAGGGAATTGAAACTGTAGAATATCTTGGTGAATTAAAGTGACACGAGTATTCAGTTTTAATTTTTCT
GACGATAAGTTGAATAGATGACTGTCTAATTCAATAGACGTTACCTGTTTACTTATTTTAGCCAGTTTCG
TCGTTAAATGCCCTTTACCTGTTCCAATTTCGTAAACGGTATCGGTTTCTTTTAAATTCAATTGTTTTAT
TATTTGGTTGAGTACTTTTTCACTCGTTAAAAAGTTTTGAGAATATTTTATATTTTTGTTCATGTAATCA
CTCCTTCTTAATTACAAATTTTTAGCATCTAATTTAACTTCAATTCCTATTATACAAAATTTTAAGATAC
TGCACTATCAACACACTCTTAAGTTTGCTTCTAAGTCTTATTTCCATAACTTCTTTTACGTTTCCGCCAT
TCTTTGCTGTTTCGATTTTTATGATATGGTGCAAGTCAGCACGAACACGAACCGTCTTATCTCCCATTAT
ATCTTTTTTTGCACTGATTGGTGTATCATTTCGTTTTTCTTTTTGTGCGCTTCTTGATAAAAGGGATAGT
AATTCATTCCTGGTTGCAAATTTTGAAAACCGCTACGGATCAGATCTAGTCTTATAACTATACTGACAAT
AGAAACATTAACAAATCTAAAACAGTCTTAATTCTATCTTGAGAAAGTATTGGTAATAATATTATTGTCG
ATAACGCGAGCATAATAAACGGCTCTGAGCGCGAGACCGTCAATTCGAGGGGGATCAATTCCGTTTTCCG
CTGCATAACCCTGCTTCGGGGTCATTATAGCGATTTTTTCGGTATATCCATCCTTTTTCGCACGATATAC
AGGATTTTGCCAAAGGGTTCGTGTAGACTTTCCTTGGTGTATCCAACGGCGTCAGCCGGGCAGGATAGGT
GAAGTAGGCCCACCCGCGAGCGGGTGTTCCTTCTTCACTGTCCCTTATTCGCACCTGGCGGTGCTCAACG
GGAATCCTGCTCTGCGAGGCTGGCCGGCTACCGCCGGCGTAACAGATGAGGGCAAGCGGATGGCTGATGA
AACCAAGCCAACCAGGAAGGGCAGCCCACCTATCACGGAATTGATCCGGCCACGATGCGTGGATGGCTGA
TGAAACCAAGCCAACCAGGAAGGGCAGCCCACCTATCACGGAATTGATCCGGCCACGATGCGTCCGGCGT
AGAGGATCTGAAGATCAGCAGTTCAACCTGTTGATAGTACGTACTAAGCTCTCATGTTTCACGTACTAAG
CTCTCATGTTTAACGTACTAAGCTCTCATGTTTAACGAACTAAACCCTCATGGCTAACGTACTAAGCTCT
CATGGCTAACGTACTAAGCTCTCATGTTTCACGTACTAAGCTCTCATGTTTGAACAATAAAATTAATATA
AATCAGCAACTTAAATAGCCTCTAAGGTTTTAAGTTTTATAAGAAAAAAAAGAATATATAAGGCTTTTAA
AGCTTTTAAGGTTTAACGGTTGTGGACAACAAGCCAGGGATGTAACGCACTGAGAAGCCCTTAGAGCCTC
TCAAAGCAATTTTGAGTGACACAGGAACACTTAACGGCTGACATGGGGGTCTCGCTCCTCACACTGGCTC
ACCTTCGGGTGGGCCTTTCTGCGTTTATACCTAGGAGTCAAAATTAGGGATTAAATCCACTACTAGCGTT
GAGTTAGTTAACTTTGCAATTTGTTCTAGTGTTTTTATGGTTGGATC
